>Addgene plasmid #52590 | pVITRO-HPV11 L1L2 | depositor full sequence | sequence record 81723 | pVITRO-HPV11 L1L2 sequence 9175 bps
CCTGCAGGGCCTGAAATAACCTCTGAAAGAGGAACTTGGTTAGGTACCTTCTGAGGCGGAAAGAACCAGC
TGTGGAATGTGTGTCAGTTAGGGTGTGGAAAGTCCCCAGGCTCCCCAGCAGGCAGAAGTATGCAAAGCAT
GCATCTCAATTAGTCAGCAACCAGGTGTGGAAAGTCCCCAGGCTCCCCAGCAGGCAGAAGTATGCAAAGC
ATGCATCTCAATTAGTCAGCAACCATAGTCCCACTAGTGGAGCCGAGAGTAATTCATACAAAAGGAGGGA
TCGCCTTCGCAAGGGGAGAGCCCAGGGACCGTCCCTAAATTCTCACAGACCCAAATCCCTGTAGCCGCCC
CACGACAGCGCGAGGAGCATGCGCTCAGGGCTGAGCGCGGGGAGAGCAGAGCACACAAGCTCATAGACCC
TGGTCGTGGGGGGGAGGACCGGGGAGCTGGCGCGGGGCAAACTGGGAAAGCGGTGTCGTGTGCTGGCTCC
GCCCTCTTCCCGAGGGTGGGGGAGAACGGTATATAAGTGCGGCAGTCGCCTTGGACGTTCTTTTTCGCAA
CGGGTTTGCCGTCAGAACGCAGGTGAGGGGCGGGTGTGGCTTCCGCGGGCCGCCGAGCTGGAGGTCCTGC
TCCGAGCGGGCCGGGCCCCGCTGTCGTCGGCGGGGATTAGCTGCGAGCATTCCCGCTTCGAGTTGCGGGC
GGCGCGGGAGGCAGAGTGCGAGGCCTAGCGGCAACCCCGTAGCCTCGCCTCGTGTCCGGCTTGAGGCCTA
GCGTGGTGTCCGCGCCGCCGCCGCGTGCTACTCCGGCCGCACTCTGGTCTTTTTTTTTTTTGTTGTTGTT
GCCCTGCTGCCTTCGATTGCCGTTCAGCAATAGGGGCTAACAAAGGGAGGGTGCGGGGCTTGCTCGCCCG
GAGCCCGGAGAGGTCATGGTTGGGGAGGAATGGAGGGACAGGAGTGGCGGCTGGGGCCCGCCCGCCTTCG
GAGCACATGTCCGACGCCACCTGGATGGGGCGAGGCCTGGGGTTTTTCCCGAAGCAACCAGGCTGGGGTT
AGCGTGCCGAGGCCATGTGGCCCCAGCACCCGGCACGATCTGGCTTGGCGGCGCCGCGTTGCCCTGCCTC
CCTAACTAGGGTGAGGCCATCCCGTCCGGCACCAGTTGCGTGCGTGGAAAGATGGCCGCTCCCGGGCCCT
GTTGCAAGGAGCTCAAAATGGAGGACGCGGCAGCCCGGTGGAGCGGGCGGGTGAGTCACCCACACAAAGG
AAGAGGGCCTGGTCCCTCACCGGCTGCTGCTTCCTGTGACCCCGTGGTCCTATCGGCCGCAATAGTCACC
TCGGGCTTTTGAGCACGGCTAGTCGCGGCGGGGGGAGGGGATGTAATGGCGTTGGAGTTTGTTCACATTT
GGTGGGTGGAGACTAGTCAGGCCAGCCTGGCGCTGGAAGTCATTTTTGGAATTTGTCCCCTTGAGTTTTG
AGCGGAGCTAATTCTCGGGCTTCTTAGCGGTTCAAAGGTATCTTTTAAACCCTTTTTTAGGTGTTGTGAA
AACCACCGCTAATTCAAAGCAACCGGTGATATCAAAGATCCGCCACCATGTGGCGACCCTCAGATAGCAC
TGTATACGTCCCCCCGCCAAACCCCGTCAGCAAGGTTGTAGCGACCGACGCCTACGTCAAGAGGACCAAT
ATTTTCTATCACGCCAGCTCAAGTAGGTTGCTGGCAGTCGGCCATCCATACTATTCAATTAAGAAAGTTA
ACAAGACTGTGGTGCCGAAAGTGAGCGGCTACCAGTACAGAGTATTTAAAGTCGTATTGCCGGACCCCAA
CAAGTTCGCCCTCCCTGATTCTTCTCTTTTTGATCCCACTACGCAGCGGTTGGTATGGGCTTGCACCGGG
CTCGAAGTGGGACGGGGGCAGCCTCTCGGCGTGGGCGTGAGCGGGCATCCCCTGCTGAACAAGTACGATG
ACGTGGAGAATTCTGGTGGGTATGGCGGTAACCCAGGCCAGGATAATCGCGTGAATGTGGGCATGGACTA
CAAGCAGACTCAGCTGTGTATGGTGGGCTGCGCTCCACCTCTGGGGGAACACTGGGGCAAGGGAACCCAG
TGCAGCAATACATCCGTGCAGAACGGCGACTGTCCTCCACTTGAACTCATCACGAGCGTCATCCAGGACG
GAGATATGGTGGATACAGGCTTTGGTGCAATGAATTTCGCCGACCTCCAGACAAACAAGAGTGACGTGCC
TCTTGACATTTGTGGAACTGTTTGCAAATACCCTGACTATCTTCAGATGGCTGCTGACCCCTATGGAGAT
AGGCTTTTCTTTTATCTGCGGAAAGAACAGATGTTCGCCAGACATTTCTTTAACCGGGCAGGGACCGTTG
GGGAGCCCGTTCCCGACGATCTCTTGGTGAAAGGGGGAAACAACCGGAGTTCCGTCGCCTCCAGTATCTA
TGTGCATACACCTTCCGGTAGCCTGGTTTCCTCCGAGGCCCAGCTGTTCAACAAACCATATTGGCTCCAG
AAAGCGCAAGGTCACAATAACGGGATATGTTGGGGAAATCACTTGTTTGTGACCGTTGTGGATACTACCC
GCTCTACCAATATGACCCTGTGCGCTTCTGTCAGCAAGTCCGCAACATATACAAATTCCGACTACAAAGA
GTATATGAGACACGTGGAGGAGTTTGACTTGCAATTCATTTTCCAACTGTGCTCCATCACTCTGAGTGCT
GAGGTCATGGCCTACATACACACCATGAACCCTTCTGTGCTGGAAGACTGGAATTTCGGGCTCAGTCCAC
CTCCAAACGGCACACTCGAGGATACGTATAGATACGTTCAAAGCCAGGCCATCACATGTCAGAAACCTAC
CCCCGAAAAGGAGAAGCAGGACCCATACAAGGATATGTCATTTTGGGAAGTCAATCTGAAGGAAAAGTTC
AGCTCTGAGCTGGATCAATTCCCACTGGGCCGCAAGTTTCTTCTGCAAAGTGGATACAGGGGAAGAACTT
CAGCACGCACCGGAATCAAACGACCCGCCGTGTCAAAGCCGTCAACAGCACCCAAAAGGAAGCGGACGAA
AACAAAGAAATAATAGTCTAGCTGGCCAGACATGATAAGATACATTGATGAGTTTGGACAAACCACAACT
AGAATGCAGTGAAAAAAATGCTTTATTTGTGAAATTTGTGATGCTATTGCTTTATTTGTAACCATTATAA
GCTGCAATAAACAAGTTAACAACAACAATTGCATTCATTTTATGTTTCAGGTTCAGGGGGAGGTGTGGGA
GGTTTTTTAAAGCAAGTAAAACCTCTACAAATGTGGTATGGAAATGTTAATTAACTAGCCATGACCAAAA
TCCCTTAACGTGAGTTTTCGTTCCACTGAGCGTCAGACCCCGTAGAAAAGATCAAAGGATCTTCTTGAGA
TCCTTTTTTTCTGCGCGTAATCTGCTGCTTGCAAACAAAAAAACCACCGCTACCAGCGGTGGTTTGTTTG
CCGGATCAAGAGCTACCAACTCTTTTTCCGAAGGTAACTGGCTTCAGCAGAGCGCAGATACCAAATACTG
TTCTTCTAGTGTAGCCGTAGTTAGGCCACCACTTCAAGAACTCTGTAGCACCGCCTACATACCTCGCTCT
GCTAATCCTGTTACCAGTGGCTGCTGCCAGTGGCGATAAGTCGTGTCTTACCGGGTTGGACTCAAGACGA
TAGTTACCGGATAAGGCGCAGCGGTCGGGCTGAACGGGGGGTTCGTGCACACAGCCCAGCTTGGAGCGAA
CGACCTACACCGAACTGAGATACCTACAGCGTGAGCTATGAGAAAGCGCCACGCTTCCCGAAGGGAGAAA
GGCGGACAGGTATCCGGTAAGCGGCAGGGTCGGAACAGGAGAGCGCACGAGGGAGCTTCCAGGGGGAAAC
GCCTGGTATCTTTATAGTCCTGTCGGGTTTCGCCACCTCTGACTTGAGCGTCGATTTTTGTGATGCTCGT
CAGGGGGGCGGAGCCTATGGAAAAACGCCAGCAACGCGGCCTTTTTACGGTTCCTGGCCTTTTGCTGGCC
TTTTGCTCACATGTTCTTAATTAACCTGCAGGCGTTACATAACTTACGGTAAATGGCCCGCCTGGCTGAC
CGCCCAACGACCCCCGCCCATTGACGTCAATAATGACGTATGTTCCCATAGTAACGCCAATAGGGACTTT
CCATTGACGTCAATGGGTGGAGTATTTACGGTAAACTGCCCACTTGGCAGTACATCAAGTGTATCATATG
CCAAGTACGCCCCCTATTGACGTCAATGACGGTAAATGGCCCGCCTGGCATTATGCCCAGTACATGACCT
TATGGGACTTTCCTACTTGGCAGTACATCTACGTATTAGTCATCGCTATTACCATGATGATGCGGTTTTG
GCAGTACATCAATGGGCGTGGATAGCGGTTTGACTCACGGGGATTTCCAAGTCTCCACCCCATTGACGTC
AATGGGAGTTTGTTTTGACTAGTGGAGCCGAGAGTAATTCATACAAAAGGAGGGATCGCCTTCGCAAGGG
GAGAGCCCAGGGACCGTCCCTAAATTCTCACAGACCCAAATCCCTGTAGCCGCCCCACGACAGCGCGAGG
AGCATGCGCCCAGGGCTGAGCGCGGGTAGATCAGAGCACACAAGCTCACAGTCCCCGGCGGTGGGGGGAG
GGGCGCGCTGAGCGGGGGCCAGGGAGCTGGCGCGGGGCAAACTGGGAAAGTGGTGTCGTGTGCTGGCTCC
GCCCTCTTCCCGAGGGTGGGGGAGAACGGTATATAAGTGCGGTAGTCGCCTTGGACGTTCTTTTTCGCAA
CGGGTTTGCCGTCAGAACGCAGGTGAGTGGCGGGTGTGGCTTCCGCGGGCCCCGGAGCTGGAGCCCTGCT
CTGAGCGGGCCGGGCTGATATGCGAGTGTCGTCCGCAGGGTTTAGCTGTGAGCATTCCCACTTCGAGTGG
CGGGCGGTGCGGGGGTGAGAGTGCGAGGCCTAGCGGCAACCCCGTAGCCTCGCCTCGTGTCCGGCTTGAG
GCCTAGCGTGGTGTCCGCCGCCGCGTGCCACTCCGGCCGCACTATGCGTTTTTTGTCCTTGCTGCCCTCG
ATTGCCTTCCAGCAGCATGGGCTAACAAAGGGAGGGTGTGGGGCTCACTCTTAAGGAGCCCATGAAGCTT
ACGTTGGATAGGAATGGAAGGGCAGGAGGGGCGACTGGGGCCCGCCCGCCTTCGGAGCACATGTCCGACG
CCACCTGGATGGGGCGAGGCCTGTGGCTTTCCGAAGCAATCGGGCGTGAGTTTAGCCTACCTGGGCCATG
TGGCCCTAGCACTGGGCACGGTCTGGCCTGGCGGTGCCGCGTTCCCTTGCCTCCCAACAAGGGTGAGGCC
GTCCCGCCCGGCACCAGTTGCTTGCGCGGAAAGATGGCCGCTCCCGGGGCCCTGTTGCAAGGAGCTCAAA
ATGGAGGACGCGGCAGCCCGGTGGAGCGGGCGGGTGAGTCACCCACACAAAGGAAGAGGGCCTTGCCCCT
CGCCGGCCGCTGCTTCCTGTGACCCCGTGGTCTATCGGCCGCATAGTCACCTCGGGCTTCTCTTGAGCAC
CGCTCGTCGCGGCGGGGGGAGGGGATCTAATGGCGTTGGAGTTTGTTCACATTTGGTGGGTGGAGACTAG
TCAGGCCAGCCTGGCGCTGGAAGTCATTCTTGGAATTTGCCCCTTTGAGTTTGGAGCGAGGCTAATTCTC
AAGCCTCTTAGCGGTTCAAAGGTATTTTCTAAACCCGTTTCCAGGTGTTGTGAAAGCCACCGCTAATTCA
AAGCAATCCGGAGTATACGGATCCGCCACCATGAAACCCAGAGCCAGAAGAAGAAAGAGGGCATCAGCAA
CACAGCTGTACCAGACCTGTAAGGCGACAGGCACCTGCCCGCCAGACGTGATTCCTAAAGTAGAGCACAC
CACTATAGCCGACCAGATTTTGAAGTGGGGGTCCCTCGGCGTGTTTTTCGGCGGTCTCGGGATCGGAACC
GGAGCTGGGTCTGGTGGCAGAGCAGGATACATTCCTCTGGGCTCTTCCCCCAAGCCCGCAATTACAGGGG
GTCCAGCCGCTAGGCCTCCCGTCCTGGTGGAGCCTGTGGCCCCGTCCGACCCCAGTACAGTGAGTTTGAT
AGAAGAGTCCGCAATCATCAACGCCGGCGCCCCTGAAGTTGTCCCACCCACACAGGGAGGCTTCACCATC
ACTTCCTCAGAAAGTACTACTCCGGCTATTCTGGACGTGTCTGTGACCAACCATACAACCACCTCTGTCT
TCCAGAATCCCCTCTTTACTGAGCCGAGTGTTATTCAGCCCCAGCCCCCAGTCGAAGCCTCAGGACACAT
CTTGATCTCAGCTCCAACGATCACCAGCCAGCATGTCGAGGACATCCCCCTTGACACATTTGTCGTGTCA
AGCAGTGATAGTGGCCCGACTTCCTCCACTCCTCTGCCCCGCGCCTTCCCTCGCCCCCGGGTGGGTCTTT
ATTCTCGGGCCCTTCAACAAGTACAGGTTACTGATCCAGCGTTCCTGAGCACACCACAGCGCCTCGTGAC
GTACGATAATCCTGTGTACGAGGGGGAGGATGTTTCCCTGCAATTTACCCACGAGAGCATCCATAATGCT
CCTGATGAGGCTTTCATGGATATTATACGCTTGCACCGGCCAGCCATCACATCAAGGAGAGGTTTGGTGC
GATTCAGCCGAATCGGCCAGAGGGGCAGCATGTACACCCGGTCTGGGCAGCACATCGGGGCTCGGATTCA
CTATTTTCAAGACATCTCTCCTGTCACTCAAGCGGCTGAAGAAATCGAACTGCATCCACTGGTCGCTGCA
GAGAACGATACCTTTGATATTTACGCCGAACCTTTTGATCCAATACCGGACCCAGTGCAGCATAGCGTGA
CGCAGTCTTATCTCACGAGTACACCTAACACACTTTCTCAGTCATGGGGGAATACCACAGTTCCTCTCTC
CATACCCAGCGACTGGTTTGTACAGAGCGGACCAGACATTACTTTCCCCACCGCCAGCATGGGCACCCCT
TTCTCCCCCGTAACCCCTGCACTGCCAACTGGACCAGTTTTCATCACAGGAAGCGATTTTTATCTTCACC
CCACGTGGTATTTCGCCAGGCGAAGGCGCAAACGGATTCCCCTGTTTTTCACCGACGTGGCAGCCTAATA
GTCTAGGAGCAGGTTTCCCCAATGACACAAAACGTGCAACTTGAAACTCCGCCTGGTCTTTCCAGGTCTA
GAGGGGTAACACTTTGTACTGCGTTTGGCTCCACGCTCGATCCACTGGCGAGTGTTAGTAACAGCACTGT
TGCTTCGTAGCGGAGCATGACGGCCGTGGGAACTCCTCCTTGGTAACAAGGACCCACGGGGCCAAAAGCC
ACGCCCACACGGGCCCGTCATGTGTGCAACCCCAGCACGGCGACTTTACTGCGAAACCCACTTTAAAGTG
ACATTGAAACTGGTACCCACACACTGGTGACAGGCTAAGGATGCCCTTCAGGTACCCCGAGGTAACACGC
GACACTCGGGATCTGAGAAGGGGACTGGGGCTTCTATAAAAGCGCTCGGTTTAAAAAGCTTCTATGCCTG
AATAGGTGACCGGAGGTCGGCACCTTTCCTTTGCAATTACTGACCCTATGAATACACTGACTGTTTGACA
ATTAATCATCGGCATAGTATATCGGCATAGTATAATACGACTCACTATAGGAGGGCCACCATGATTGAAC
AAGATGGATTGCACGCAGGTTCTCCGGCCGCTTGGGTGGAGAGGCTATTCGGCTATGACTGGGCACAACA
GACAATCGGCTGCTCTGATGCCGCCGTGTTCCGGCTGTCAGCGCAGGGGCGCCCGGTTCTTTTTGTCAAG
ACCGACCTGTCCGGTGCCCTGAATGAACTGCAAGACGAGGCAGCGCGGCTATCGTGGCTGGCCACGACGG
GCGTTCCTTGCGCAGCTGTGCTCGACGTTGTCACTGAAGCGGGAAGGGACTGGCTGCTATTGGGCGAAGT
GCCGGGGCAGGATCTCCTGTCATCTCACCTTGCTCCTGCCGAGAAAGTATCCATCATGGCTGATGCAATG
CGGCGGCTGCATACGCTTGATCCGGCTACCTGCCCATTCGACCACCAAGCGAAACATCGCATCGAGCGAG
CACGTACTCGGATGGAAGCCGGTCTTGTCGATCAGGATGATCTGGACGAAGAGCATCAGGGGCTCGCGCC
AGCCGAACTGTTCGCCAGGCTCAAGGCGAGCATGCCCGACGGCGAGGATCTCGTCGTGACACATGGCGAT
GCCTGCTTGCCGAATATCATGGTGGAAAATGGCCGCTTTTCTGGATTCATCGACTGTGGCCGGCTGGGTG
TGGCGGACCGCTATCAGGACATAGCGTTGGCTACCCGTGATATTGCTGAAGAGCTTGGCGGCGAATGGGC
TGACCGCTTCCTCGTGCTTTACGGTATCGCCGCTCCCGATTCGCAGCGCATCGCCTTCTATCGCCTTCTT
GACGAGTTCTTCTGAGCGGGACTCTGGGGTTCGAAATGACCGACCAAGCGAATTCGCTAGGATTATCCCT
AATACCTGCCACCCCACTCTTAATCAGTGGTGGAAGAACGGTCTCAGAACTGTTTGTTTCAATTGGCCAT
TTAAGTTTAGTAGTAAAAGACTGGTTAATGATAACAATGCATCGTAAAACCTTCAGAAGGAAAGGAGAAT
GTTTTGTGGACCACTTTGGTTTTCTTTTTTGCGTGTGGCAGTTTTAAGTTATTAGTTTTTAAAATCAGTA
CTTTTTAATGGAAACAACTTGACCAAAAATTTGTCACAGAATTTTGAGACCCATTAAAAAAGTTAAATGA
GAAACCTGTGTGTTCCTTTGGTCAACACCGAGACATTTAGGTGAAAGACATCTAATTCTGGTTTTACGAA
TCTGGAAACTTCTTGAAAATGTAATTCTTGAGTTAACACTTCTGGGTGGAGAATAGGGTTGTTTTCCCCC
CACATAATTGGAAGGGGAAGGAATATCATTTAAAGCTATGGGAGGGTTGCTTTGATTACAACACTGGAGA
GAAATGCAGCATGTTGCTGATTGCCTGTCACTAAAACAGGCCAAAAACTGAGTCCTTGGGTTGCATAGAA
AGCTG
Features (pLannotate 1.2.2; 14 found; start..end, strand, type, name):
     51..242     +  promoter       SV40 promoter (fragment): SV40 enhancer and early promoter
    429..1562    +  promoter       mEF-1α promoter (fragment): strong constitutive promoter for mouse elongation factor EF-1α
   1588..3090    +  CDS            L1: VL1_HPV11 - Experimental evidence at protein level: Swiss-Prot protein existence level 1. Forms an icosahedral capsid with a T=7 symmetry and a 50 nm diameter. The capsid is composed of 72 pentamers linked to each other by disulfide bonds and associated with L2 proteins. Binds to heparan sulfate proteoglycans on cell surface of basal layer keratinocytes to provide initial virion attachment. This binding mediates a conformational change in the virus capsid that facilitates efficient infection. The virion enters the host cell via endocytosis. During virus trafficking, L1 protein dissociates from
   3116..3237    -  polyA_signal   SV40 poly(A) signal: SV40 polyadenylation signal
   3260..3331    -  CDS            large T antigen (fragment): large T antigen from SV40 (simian virus 40)
   3425..4013    +  rep_origin     ori: high-copy-number ColE1/pMB1/pBR322/pUC origin of replication
   4093..4396    +  enhancer       CMV enhancer: human cytomegalovirus immediate early enhancer
   4398..4497    +  promoter       CMV promoter (fragment): human cytomegalovirus (CMV) immediate early promoter
   5841..7205    +  CDS            L2: VL2_HPV11 - Experimental evidence at protein level: Swiss-Prot protein existence level 1. Minor protein of the capsid that localizes along the inner surface of the virion, within the central cavities beneath the L1 pentamers. Plays a role in capsid stabilization through interaction with the major capsid protein L1. Once the virion enters the host cell, L2 escorts the genomic DNA into the nucleus by promoting escape from the endosomal compartments and traffic through the host Golgi network. Mechanistically, the C-terminus of L2 possesses a cell-penetrating peptide that protudes from the host en
   7218..7662    +  misc_feature   FMDV IRES: internal ribosome entry site (IRES) of the foot-and-mouth disease virus
   7695..7713    +  promoter       tac promoter (fragment): strong E. coli promoter; hybrid between the trp and lac UV5 promoters
   7733..7751    +  promoter       T7 promoter: promoter for bacteriophage T7 RNA polymerase
   7761..8555    +  CDS            NeoR/KanR: aminoglycoside phosphotransferase from Tn5; aph(3')-II (or nptII); confers resistance to neomycin, kanamycin, and G418 (Geneticin®)
   8602..9174    +  polyA_signal   EF-1α poly(A) signal: human EF-1α polyadenylation signal
