[The description below was written by a language model from this plasmid's Addgene catalogue record and pLannotate feature annotations shown in this document.]
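Description:
pVITRO-HPV11 L1L2 is a 9,175 bp mammalian expression plasmid built on the InvivoGen pVITRO1-neo-mcs backbone, a dual-cassette vector designed to express two genes from a single plasmid. It carries the two capsid genes of human papillomavirus type 11: the major capsid protein L1 (about 1.5 kb) and the minor capsid protein L2 (about 1.4 kb). The catalogue lists the insert species as human, but both are viral coding sequences. In bacteria the plasmid replicates at high copy from a ColE1/pUC-type origin and is selected with kanamycin. In mammalian cells the same marker allows G418 selection.

In the annotated sequence, L1 lies downstream of an SV40 enhancer fragment and a mouse EF-1α promoter and is terminated by an SV40 polyadenylation signal. The second cassette begins with a CMV enhancer and a short CMV promoter fragment. A stretch of more than 1 kb between this and the L2 coding sequence is unannotated, so the feature table does not fully define the promoter driving L2. L2 is followed by an FMDV IRES and the Tn5 NeoR/KanR gene, ending in an EF-1α polyadenylation signal. This arrangement suggests that the resistance gene is translated from the same transcript as L2 in mammalian cells. Small bacterial promoter fragments just upstream of the marker probably account for its expression in E. coli.

Co-expressing L1 and L2 lets the capsid proteins assemble in transfected cells. The associated publication examined inhibitors and L2 antibodies against the infectivity of diverse HPV types, which is consistent with use in producing HPV11 capsids or pseudovirions, although the record states only that the plasmid expresses L1 and L2 in mammalian cells.
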