Addgene plasmid #52590: pVITRO-HPV11 L1L2
Purpose: Expresses HPV11 L1 and L2 in mammalian cells
Depositing lab: Richard Roden. Depositing organization: Johns Hopkins University and School of Medicine. Publication: Impact of inhibitors and L2 antibodies upon the infectivity of diverse alpha and beta human papillomavirus types. Kwak K, Jiang R, Wang JW, Jagu S, Kirnbauer R, Roden RB. PLoS One. 2014 May 9;9(5):e97232. doi: 10.1371/journal.pone.0097232. eCollection 2014. PubMed 24816794.
Backbone
  Vector backbone: pVITRO1-neo-mcs
  Backbone manufacturer: InvivoGen
  Backbone size w/o insert (bp): 6295
  Total vector size (bp): 9175
  Vector type: Mammalian Expression
  Selectable markers: Neomycin (select with G418)
Growth in bacteria
  Bacterial resistance: Kanamycin, 50 μg/mL
  Growth temperature: 37°C
  Growth strain: DH5alpha
  Copy number: High Copy
Gene/Insert 1
  Gene/Insert name: HPV11 L1
  Species: H. sapiens (human)
  Insert size (bp): 1509
  Cloning method: Restriction Enzyme; 5′ cloning site BglII (destroyed during cloning); 3′ cloning site NheI (destroyed during cloning)
  Sequencing primers: 5′ AAACCACCGCTAATTCAAAGC; 3′ GTGGTTTGTCCAAACTCATCAA
Gene/Insert 2
  Gene/Insert name: HPV11 L2
  Species: H. sapiens (human)
  Insert size (bp): 1371
  Cloning method: Restriction Enzyme; 5′ cloning site BamHI (not destroyed); 3′ cloning site AvrII (destroyed during cloning)
  Sequencing primers: 5′ GCCTCTTAGCGGTTCAAAGG; 3′ CAAAGGTATTTTCTAAACCCGTTTC
Terms and licenses: Academic/Nonprofit Terms; Industry Terms: Not Available to Industry
How to cite: pVITRO-HPV11 L1L2 was a gift from Richard Roden (Addgene plasmid # 52590 ; http://n2t.net/addgene:52590 ; RRID:Addgene_52590)
