>Addgene plasmid #52590 | pVITRO-HPV11 L1L2 | addgene partial sequence | sequence record 84716 | mEF1-Fwd 5'-TTTTGAGCGGAGCTAATTCTCGGG-3'
AACCCTTTTTTAGGTGTTGTGAAAACCACCGCTAATTCAAAGCAACCGGTGATATCAAAGATCCGCCACC
ATGTGGCGACCCTCAGATAGCACTGTATACGTCCCCCCGCCAAACCCCGTCAGCAAGGTTGTAGCGACCG
ACGCCTACGTCAAGAGGACCAATATTTTCTATCACGCCAGCTCAAGTAGGTTGCTGGCAGTCGGCCATCC
ATACTATTCAATTAAGAAAGTTAACAAGACTGTGGTGCCGAAAGTGAGCGGCTACCAGTACAGAGTATTT
AAAGTCGTATTGCCGGACCCCAACAAGTTCGCCCTCCCTGATTCTTCTCTTTTTGATCCCACTACGCAGC
GGTTGGTATGGGCTTGCACCGGGCTCGAAGTGGGACGGGGGCAGCCTCTCGGCGTGGGCGTGAGCGGGCA
TCCCCTGCTGAACAAGTACGATGACGTGGAGAATTCTGGTGGGTATGGCGGTAACCCAGGCCAGGATAAT
CGCGTGAATGTGGGCATGGACTACAAGCAGACTCAGCTGTGTATGGTGGGCTGCGCTCCACCTCTGGGGG
AACACTGGGGCAAGGGAACCCAGTGCAGCAATACATCCGTGCAGAACGGCGACTGTCCTCCACTTGAACT
CATCACGAGCGTCATCCAGGACGGAGATATGGTGGATACAGGCTTTGGTGCAATGAATTTCGCCGACCTC
CAGACAAACAAGAGTGACGTGCCTCTTGACATTTGTGGAACTGTTTGCAAATACCCTGACTATCTTCAGA
TGGCTGCTGACCCCTATGGAGATAGGCTTTTCTTTTATCTGCGGAAAGAACAGATGTTCGCCAGACATTT
CTTTAACCGGGCAGGGACCGTTGGGGAGCCCGTTCCC
