>Addgene plasmid #52590 | pVITRO-HPV11 L1L2 | addgene partial sequence | sequence record 84749 | EBV-rev 5'-GTGGTTTGTCCAAACTCATC-3'
TAGACTATTATTTCTTTGTTTTCGTCCGCTTCCTTTTGGGTGCTGTTGACGGCTTTGACACGGCGGGTCG
TTTGATTCCGGTGCGTGCTGAAGTTCTTCCCCTGTATCCACTTTGCAGAAGAAACTTGCGGCCCAGTGGG
AATTGATCCAGCTCAGAGCTGAACTTTTCCTTCAGATTGACTTCCCAAAATGACATATCCTTGTATGGGT
CCTGCTTCTCCTTTTCGGGGGTAGGTTTCTGACATGTGATGGCCTGGCTTTGAACGTATCTATACGTATC
CTCGAGTGTGCCGTTTGGAGGTGGACTGAGCCCGAAATTCCAGTCTTCCAGCACAGAAGGGTTCATGGTG
TGTATGTAGGCCATGACCTCAGCACTCAGAGTGATGGAGCACAGTTGGAAAATGAATTGCAAGTCAAACT
CCTCCACGTGTCTCATATACTCTTTGTAGTCGGAATTTGTATATGTTGCGGACTTGCTGACAGAAGCGCA
CAGGGTCATATTGGTAGAGCGGGTAGTATCCACAACGGTCACAAACAAGTGATTTCCCCAACATATCCCG
TTATTGTGACCTTGCGCTTTCTGGAGCCAATATGGTTTGTTGAACAGCTGGGCCTCGGAGGAAACCAGGC
TACCGGAAGGTGTATGCACATAGATACTGGAGGCGACGGAACTCCGGTTGTTTCCCCCTTTCACCAAGAG
ATCGTCGGGAACGGGCTCCCCAACGGTCCCTGCCCGGTTAAAGAAATGTCTGGCGAACATCTGTTCTTTC
CGCAGATAAAAGAAAAGCCTATCTCCATAGGGGTCAGCAGCCATCTGAAGATAGTCAGGG
