>Addgene plasmid #52590 | pVITRO-HPV11 L1L2 | addgene partial sequence | sequence record 84780 | FMDV-IRES-R 5'-CTCCGCTACGAAGCAACAGT-3'
AGCGTGGAGCCAAACGCAGTACAAAGTGTTACCCCTCTAGACCTGGAAAGACCAGGCGGAGTTTCAAGTT
GCACGTTTTGTGTCATTGGGGAAACCTGCTCCTAGACTATTAGGCTGCCACGTCGGTGAAAAACAGGGGA
ATCCGTTTGCGCCTTCGCCTGGCGAAATACCACGTGGGGTGAAGATAAAAATCGCTTCCTGTGATGAAAA
CTGGTCCAGTTGGCAGTGCAGGGGTTACGGGGGAGAAAGGGGTGCCCATGCTGGCGGTGGGGAAAGTAAT
GTCTGGTCCGCTCTGTACAAACCAGTCGCTGGGTATGGAGAGAGGAACTGTGGTATTCCCCCATGACTGA
GAAAGTGTGTTAGGTGTACTCGTGAGATAAGACTGCGTCACGCTATGCTGCACTGGGTCCGGTATTGGAT
CAAAAGGTTCGGCGTAAATATCAAAGGTATCGTTCTCTGCAGCGACCAGTGGATGCAGTTCGATTTCTTC
AGCCGCTTGAGTGACAGGAGAGATGTCTTGAAAATAGTGAATCCGAGCCCCGATGTGCTGCCCAGACCGG
GTGTACATGCTGCCCCTCTGGCCGATTCGGCTGAATCGCACCAAACCTCTCCTTGATGTGATGGCTGGCC
GGTGCAAGCGTATAATATCCATGAAAGCCTCATCAGGAGCATTATGGATGCTCTCGTGGGTAAATTGCAG
GGAAACATCCTCCCCCTCGTACACAGGATTATCGTACGTCACGAGGCGCTGTGGTGTGCTCAGGAACGCT
GGATCAGTAACCTGTACTTGTTGAAGGGCCCGAGAATAAAGACCCACCCGGGGGCGAGGG
