>Addgene plasmid #52590 | pVITRO-HPV11 L1L2 | addgene partial sequence | sequence record 84842 | pVITRO-P25F 5'-CAAAGGTATTTTCTAAACCCGTTTC-3'
CAATCCGGAGTATACGGATCCGCCACCATGAAACCCAGAGCCAGAAGAAGAAAGAGGGCATCAGCAACAC
AGCTGTACCAGACCTGTAAGGCGACAGGCACCTGCCCGCCAGACGTGATTCCTAAAGTAGAGCACACCAC
TATAGCCGACCAGATTTTGAAGTGGGGGTCCCTCGGCGTGTTTTTCGGCGGTCTCGGGATCGGAACCGGA
GCTGGGTCTGGTGGCAGAGCAGGATACATTCCTCTGGGCTCTTCCCCCAAGCCCGCAATTACAGGGGGTC
CAGCCGCTAGGCCTCCCGTCCTGGTGGAGCCTGTGGCCCCGTCCGACCCCAGTACAGTGAGTTTGATAGA
AGAGTCCGCAATCATCAACGCCGGCGCCCCTGAAGTTGTCCCACCCACACAGGGAGGCTTCACCATCACT
TCCTCAGAAAGTACTACTCCGGCTATTCTGGACGTGTCTGTGACCAACCATACAACCACCTCTGTCTTCC
AGAATCCCCTCTTTACTGAGCCGAGTGTTATTCAGCCCCAGCCCCCAGTCGAAGCCTCAGGACACATCTT
GATCTCAGCTCCAACGATCACCAGCCAGCATGTCGAGGACATCCCCCTTGACACATTTGTCGTGTCAAGC
AGTGATAGTGGCCCGACTTCCTCCACTCCTCTGCCCCGCGCCTTCCCTCGCCCCCGGGTGGGTCTTTATT
CTCGGGCCCTTCAACAAGTACAGGTTACTGATCCAGCGTTCCTGAGCACACCACAGCGCCTCGTGACGTA
CGATAATCCTGTGTACGAGG
